>Addgene plasmid #80250 | non-targeting control gRNA (BRDN0001145482) | depositor full sequence | sequence record 150978 | Full Sequence
CCCGGGTGCAAAGATGGATAAAGTTTTAAACAGAGAGGAATCTTTGCAGCTAATGGACCTTCTAGGTCTT
GAAAGGAGTGGGAATTGGCTCCGGTGCCCGTCAGTGGGCAGAGCGCACATCGCCCACAGTCCCCGAGAAG
TTGGGGGGAGGGGTCGGCAATTGATCCGGTGCCTAGAGAAGGTGGCGCGGGGTAAACTGGGAAAGTGATG
TCGTGTACTGGCTCCGCCTTTTTCCCGAGGGTGGGGGAGAACCGTATATAAGTGCAGTAGTCGCCGTGAA
CGTTCTTTTTCGCAACGGGTTTGCCGCCAGAACACAGGTAAGTGCCGTGTGTGGTTCCCGCGGGCCTGGC
CTCTTTACGGGTTATGGCCCTTGCGTGCCTTGAATTACTTCCACCTGGCTGCAGTACGTGATTCTTGATC
CCGAGCTTCGGGTTGGAAGTGGGTGGGAGAGTTCGAGGCCTTGCGCTTAAGGAGCCCCTTCGCCTCGTGC
TTGAGTTGAGGCCTGGCCTGGGCGCTGGGGCCGCCGCGTGCGAATCTGGTGGCACCTTCGCGCCTGTCTC
GCTGCTTTCGATAAGTCTCTAGCCATTTAAAATTTTTGATGACCTGCTGCGACGCTTTTTTTCTGGCAAG
ATAGTCTTGTAAATGCGGGCCAAGATCTGCACACTGGTATTTCGGTTTTTGGGGCCGCGGGCGGCGACGG
GGCCCGTGCGTCCCAGCGCACATGTTCGGCGAGGCGGGGCCTGCGAGCGCGGCCACCGAGAATCGGACGG
GGGTAGTCTCAAGCTGGCCGGCCTGCTCTGGTGCCTGGCCTCGCGCCGCCGTGTATCGCCCCGCCCTGGG
CGGCAAGGCTGGCCCGGTCGGCACCAGTTGCGTGAGCGGAAAGATGGCCGCTTCCCGGCCCTGCTGCAGG
GAGCTCAAAATGGAGGACGCGGCGCTCGGGAGAGCGGGCGGGTGAGTCACCCACACAAAGGAAAAGGGCC
TTTCCGTCCTCAGCCGTCGCTTCATGTGACTCCACGGAGTACCGGGCGCCGTCCAGGCACCTCGATTAGT
TCTCGAGCTTTTGGAGTACGTCGTCTTTAGGTTGGGGGGAGGGGTTTTATGCGATGGAGTTTCCCCACAC
TGAGTGGGTGGAGACTGAAGTTAGGCCAGCTTGGCACTTGATGTAATTCTCCTTGGAATTTGCCCTTTTT
GAGTTTGGATCTTGGTTCATTCTCAAGCCTCAGACAGTGGTTCAAAGTTTTTTTCTTCCATTTCAGGTGT
CGTGACGTACGGCCACCATGACCGAGTACAAGCCCACGGTGCGCCTCGCCACCCGCGACGACGTCCCCAG
GGCCGTACGCACCCTCGCCGCCGCGTTCGCCGACTACCCCGCCACGCGCCACACCGTCGATCCGGACCGC
CACATCGAGCGGGTCACCGAGCTGCAAGAACTCTTCCTCACGCGCGTCGGGCTCGACATCGGCAAGGTGT
GGGTCGCGGACGACGGCGCCGCCGTGGCGGTCTGGACCACGCCGGAGAGCGTCGAAGCGGGGGCGGTGTT
CGCCGAGATCGGCCCGCGCATGGCCGAGTTGAGCGGTTCCCGGCTGGCCGCGCAGCAACAGATGGAAGGC
CTCCTGGCGCCGCACCGGCCCAAGGAGCCCGCGTGGTTCCTGGCCACCGTCGGAGTCTCGCCCGACCACC
AGGGCAAGGGTCTGGGCAGCGCCGTCGTGCTCCCCGGAGTGGAGGCGGCCGAGCGCGCCGGGGTGCCCGC
CTTCCTGGAGACCTCCGCGCCCCGCAACCTCCCCTTCTACGAGCGGCTCGGCTTCACCGTCACCGCCGAC
GTCGAGGTGCCCGAAGGACCGCGCACCTGGTGCATGACCCGCAAGCCCGGTGCCTGAACGCGTTAAGTCG
ACAATCAACCTCTGGATTACAAAATTTGTGAAAGATTGACTGGTATTCTTAACTATGTTGCTCCTTTTAC
GCTATGTGGATACGCTGCTTTAATGCCTTTGTATCATGCTATTGCTTCCCGTATGGCTTTCATTTTCTCC
TCCTTGTATAAATCCTGGTTGCTGTCTCTTTATGAGGAGTTGTGGCCCGTTGTCAGGCAACGTGGCGTGG
TGTGCACTGTGTTTGCTGACGCAACCCCCACTGGTTGGGGCATTGCCACCACCTGTCAGCTCCTTTCCGG
GACTTTCGCTTTCCCCCTCCCTATTGCCACGGCGGAACTCATCGCCGCCTGCCTTGCCCGCTGCTGGACA
GGGGCTCGGCTGTTGGGCACTGACAATTCCGTGGTGTTGTCGGGGAAATCATCGTCCTTTCCTTGGCTGC
TCGCCTGTGTTGCCACCTGGATTCTGCGCGGGACGTCCTTCTGCTACGTCCCTTCGGCCCTCAATCCAGC
GGACCTTCCTTCCCGCGGCCTGCTGCCGGCTCTGCGGCCTCTTCCGCGTCTTCGCCTTCGCCCTCAGACG
AGTCGGATCTCCCTTTGGGCCGCCTCCCCGCGTCGACTTTAAGACCAATGACTTACAAGGCAGCTGTAGA
TCTTAGCCACTTTTTAAAAGAAAAGGGGGGACTGGAAGGGCTAATTCACTCCCAACGAAGACAAGATCTG
CTTTTTGCTTGTACTGGGTCTCTCTGGTTAGACCAGATCTGAGCCTGGGAGCTCTCTGGCTAACTAGGGA
ACCCACTGCTTAAGCCTCAATAAAGCTTGCCTTGAGTGCTTCAAGTAGTGTGTGCCCGTCTGTTGTGTGA
CTCTGGTAACTAGAGATCCCTCAGACCCTTTTAGTCAGTGTGGAAAATCTCTAGCAGTACGTATAGTAGT
TCATGTCATCTTATTATTCAGTATTTATAACTTGCAAAGAAATGAATATCAGAGAGTGAGAGGAACTTGT
TTATTGCAGCTTATAATGGTTACAAATAAAGCAATAGCATCACAAATTTCACAAATAAAGCATTTTTTTC
ACTGCATTCTAGTTGTGGTTTGTCCAAACTCATCAATGTATCTTATCATGTCTGGCTCTAGCTATCCCGC
CCCTAACTCCGCCCATCCCGCCCCTAACTCCGCCCAGTTCCGCCCATTCTCCGCCCCATGGCTGACTAAT
TTTTTTTATTTATGCAGAGGCCGAGGCCGCCTCGGCCTCTGAGCTATTCCAGAAGTAGTGAGGAGGCTTT
TTTGGAGGCCTAGGGACGTACCCAATTCGCCCTATAGTGAGTCGTATTACGCGCGCTCACTGGCCGTCGT
TTTACAACGTCGTGACTGGGAAAACCCTGGCGTTACCCAACTTAATCGCCTTGCAGCACATCCCCCTTTC
GCCAGCTGGCGTAATAGCGAAGAGGCCCGCACCGATCGCCCTTCCCAACAGTTGCGCAGCCTGAATGGCG
AATGGG
[124 nt withheld, positions 3367-3490]
C
[91 nt withheld, positions 3492-3582]
A
[49 nt withheld, positions 3584-3632]
CCTTTGACGTTGGAGTCCACGTTCTTT
[37 nt withheld, positions 3660-3696]
ACCCTATCTCGGTCTATTCTTTTGATTTATAAGGGATTTTGCCGATTTCGGCCTATTGGTTAAAAAATGA
GCTGATTTAACAAAAATTTAACGCGAATTTTAACAAAATATTAACGCTTACAATTTAGGTGGCACTTTTC
GGGGAAATGTGCGCGGAACCCCTATTTGTTTATTTTTCTAAATACATTCAAATATGTATCCGCTCATGAG
ACAATAACCCTGATAAATGCTTCAATAATATTGAAAAAGGAAGAGTATGAGTATTCAACATTTCCGTGTC
GCCCTTATTCCCTTTTTTGCGGCATTTTGCCTTCCTGTTTTTGCTCACCCAGAAACGCTGGTGAAAGTAA
AAGATGCTGAAGATCAGTTGGGTGCACGAGTGGGTTACATCGAACTGGATCTCAACAGCGGTAAGATCCT
TGAGAGTTTTCGCCCCGAAGAACGTTTTCCAATGATGAGCACTTTTAAAGTTCTGCTATGTGGCGCGGTA
TTATCCCGTATTGACGCCGGGCAAGAGCAACTCGGTCGCCGCATACACTATTCTCAGAATGACTTGGTTG
AGTACTCACCAGTCACAGAAAAGCATCTTACGGATGGCATGACAGTAAGAGAATTATGCAGTGCTGCCAT
AACCATGAGTGATAACACTGCGGCCAACTTACTTCTGACAACGATCGGAGGACCGAAGGAGCTAACCGCT
TTTTTGCACAACATGGGGGATCATGTAACTCGCCTTGATCGTTGGGAACCGGAGCTGAATGAAGCCATAC
CAAACGACGAGCGTGACACCACGATGCCTGTAGCAATGGCAACAACGTTGCGCAAACTATTAACTGGCGA
ACTACTTACTCTAGCTTCCCGGCAACAATTAATAGACTGGATGGAGGCGGATAAAGTTGCAGGACCACTT
CTGCGCTCGGCCCTTCCGGCTGGCTGGTTTATTGCTGATAAATCTGGAGCCGGTGAGCGTGGGTCTCGCG
GTATCATTGCAGCACTGGGGCCAGATGGTAAGCCCTCCCGTATCGTAGTTATCTACACGACGGGGAGTCA
GGCAACTATGGATGAACGAAATAGACAGATCGCTGAGATAGGTGCCTCACTGATTAAGCATTGGTAACTG
TCAGACCAAGTTTACTCATATATACTTTAGATTGATTTAAAACTTCATTTTTAATTTAAAAGGATCTAGG
TGAAGATCCTTTTTGATAATCTCATGACCAAAATCCCTTAACGTGAGTTTTCGTTCCACTGAGCGTCAGA
CCCCGTAGAAAAGATCAAAGGATCTTCTTGAGATCCTTTTTTTCTGCGCGTAATCTGCTGCTTGCAAACA
AAAAAACCACCGCTACCAGCGGTGGTTTGTTTGCCGGATCAAGAGCTACCAACTCTTTTTCCGAAGGTAA
CTGGCTTCAGCAGAGCGCAGATACCAAATACTGTTCTTCTAGTGTAGCCGTAGTTAGGCCACCACTTCAA
GAACTCTGTAGCACCGCCTACATACCTCGCTCTGCTAATCCTGTTACCAGTGGCTGCTGCCAGTGGCGAT
AAGTCGTGTCTTACCGGGTTGGACTCAAGACGATAGTTACCGGATAAGGCGCAGCGGTCGGGCTGAACGG
GGGGTTCGTGCACACAGCCCAGCTTGGAGCGAACGACCTACACCGAACTGAGATACCTACAGCGTGAGCT
ATGAGAAAGCGCCACGCTTCCCGAAGGGAGAAAGGCGGACAGGTATCCGGTAAGCGGCAGGGTCGGAACA
GGAGAGCGCACGAGGGAGCTTCCAGGGGGAAACGCCTGGTATCTTTATAGTCCTGTCGGGTTTCGCCACC
TCTGACTTGAGCGTCGATTTTTGTGATGCTCGTCAGGGGGGCGGAGCCTATGGAAAAACGCCAGCAACGC
GGCCTTTTTACGGTTCCTGGCCTTTTGCTGGCCTTTTGCTCACATGTTCTTTCCTGCGTTATCCCCTGAT
TCTGTGGATAACCGTATTACCGCCTTTGAGTGAGCTGATACCGCTCGCCGCAGCCGAACGACCGAGCGCA
GCGAGTCAGTGAGCGAGGAAGCGGAAGAGCGCCCAATACGCAAACCGCCTCTCCCCGCGCGTTGGCCGAT
TCATTAATGCAGCTGGCACGACAGGTTTCCCGACTGGAAAGCGGGCAGTGAGCGCAACGCAATTAATGTG
AGTTAGCTCACTCATTAGGCACCCCAGGCTTTACACTTTATGCTTCCGGCTCGTATGTTGTGTGGAATTG
TGAGCGGATAACAATTTCACACAGGAAACAGCTATGACCATGATTACGCCAAGCGCGCAATTAACCCTCA
CTAAAGGGAACAAAAGCTGGAGCTGCAAGCTTAATGTAGTCTTATGCAATACTCTTGTAGTCTTGCAACA
TGGTAACGATGAGTTAGCAACATGCCTTACAAGGAGAGAAAAAGCACCGTGCATGCCGATTGGTGGAAGT
AAGGTGGTACGATCGTGCCTTATTAGGAAGGCAACAGACGGGTCTGACATGGATTGGACGAACCACTGAA
TTGCCGCATTGCAGAGATATTGTATTTAAGTGCCTAGCTCGATACATAAACGGGTCTCTCTGGTTAGACC
AGATCTGAGCCTGGGAGCTCTCTGGCTAACTAGGGAACCCACTGCTTAAGCCTCAATAAAGCTTGCCTTG
AGTGCTTCAAGTAGTGTGTGCCCGTCTGTTGTGTGACTCTGGTAACTAGAGATCCCTCAGACCCTTTTAG
TCAGTGTGGAAAATCTCTAGCAGTGGCGCCCGAACAGGGACTTGAAAGCGAAAGGGAAACCAGAGGAGCT
CTCTCGACGCAGGACTCGGCTTGCTGAAGCGCGCACGGCAAGAGGCGAGGGGCGGCGACTGGTGAGTACG
CCAAAAATTTTGACTAGCGGAGGCTAGAAGGAGAGAGATGGGTGCGAGAGCGTCAGTATTAAGCGGGGGA
GAATTAGATCGCGATGGGAAAAAATTCGGTTAAGGCCAGGGGGAAAGAAAAAATATAAATTAAAACATAT
AGTATGGGCAAGCAGGGAGCTAGAACGATTCGCAGTTAATCCTGGCCTGTTAGAAACATCAGAAGGCTGT
AGACAAATACTGGGACAGCTACAACCATCCCTTCAGACAGGATCAGAAGAACTTAGATCATTATATAATA
CAGTAGCAACCCTCTATTGTGTGCATCAAAGGATAGAGATAAAAGACACCAAGGAAGCTTTAGACAAGAT
AGAGGAAGAGCAAAACAAAAGTAAGACCACCGCACAGCAAGCGGCCGCTGATCTTCAGACCTGGAGGAGG
AGATATGAGGGACAATTGGAGAAGTGAATTATATAAATATAAAGTAGTAAAAATTGAACCATTAGGAGTA
GCACCCACCAAGGCAAAGAGAAGAGTGGTGCAGAGAGAAAAAAGAGCAGTGGGAATAGGAGCTTTGTTCC
TTGGGTTCTTGGGAGCAGCAGGAAGCACTATGGGCGCAGCGTCAATGACGCTGACGGTACAGGCCAGACA
ATTATTGTCTGGTATAGTGCAGCAGCAGAACAATTTGCTGAGGGCTATTGAGGCGCAACAGCATCTGTTG
CAACTCACAGTCTGGGGCATCAAGCAGCTCCAGGCAAGAATCCTGGCTGTGGAAAGATACCTAAAGGATC
AACAGCTCCTGGGGATTTGGGGTTGCTCTGGAAAACTCATTTGCACCACTGCTGTGCCTTGGAATGCTAG
TTGGAGTAATAAATCTCTGGAACAGATTTGGAATCACACGACCTGGATGGAGTGGGACAGAGAAATTAAC
AATTACACAAGCTTAATACACTCCTTAATTGAAGAATCGCAAAACCAGCAAGAAAAGAATGAACAAGAAT
TATTGGAATTAGATAAATGGGCAAGTTTGTGGAATTGGTTTAACATAACAAATTGGCTGTGGTATATAAA
ATTATTCATAATGATAGTAGGAGGCTTGGTAGGTTTAAGAATAGTTTTTGCTGTACTTTCTATAGTGAAT
AGAGTTAGGCAGGGATATTCACCATTATCGTTTCAGACCCACCTCCCAACCCCGAGGGGACCCAGAGAGG
GCCTATTTCCCATGATTCCTTCATATTTGCATATACGATACAAGGCTGTTAGAGAGATAATTAGAATTAA
TTTGACTGTAAACACAAAGATATTAGTACAAAATACGTGACGTAGAAAGTAATAATTTCTTGGGTAGTTT
GCAGTTTTAAAATTATGTTTTAAAATGGACTATCATATGCTTACCGTAACTTGAAAGTATTTCGATTTCT
TGGCTTTATATATCTTGTGGAAAGGACGAAACACCGGTGAACTGCAATCTTATTATGTTTTAGAGCTAGA
AATAGCAAGTTAAAATAAGGCTAGTCCGTTATCAACTTGAAAAAGTGGCACCGAGTCGGTGCTTTTTTAA
GCTTGGCGTAACTAGATCTTGAGACAAATGGCAGTATTCATCCACAATTTTAAAAGAAAAGGGGGGATTG
GGGGGTACAGTGCAGGGGAAAGAATAGTAGACATAATAGCAACAGACATACAAACTAAAGAATTACAAAA
ACAAATTACAAAAATTCAAAATTTTCGGGTTTATTACAGGGACAGCAGAGATCCACTTTGGCGCCGGCTC
GAGGGGG
Features (pLannotate 1.2.2; 29 found; start..end, strand, type, name):
     14..80      +  CDS            small t antigen (fragment): SV40 (simian virus 40) small t antigen
    106..317     +  promoter       EF-1α core promoter: core promoter for human elongation factor EF-1α
    318..1256    +  intron         EF-1α intron A: intron upstream of the start codon of human EF-1α
   1278..1877    +  CDS            PuroR (fragment): puromycin N-acetyltransferase; pac from Streptomyces; confers resistance to puromycin
   1893..2481    +  misc_feature   WPRE: woodchuck hepatitis virus posttranscriptional regulatory element
   2532..2551    +  misc_feature   cPPT/CTS (fragment): central polypurine tract and central termination sequence of HIV-1
   2553..2786    +  LTR            3' LTR (ΔU3): self-inactivating 3' long terminal repeat (LTR) from HIV-1
   2864..2985    +  polyA_signal   SV40 poly(A) signal: SV40 polyadenylation signal
   3025..3160    +  rep_origin     SV40 ori: SV40 origin of replication
   3181..3199    -  promoter       T7 promoter: promoter for bacteriophage T7 RNA polymerase
   3207..3362    +  CDS            lacZα (fragment): LacZα fragment of β-galactosidase; lacZ fragment
   3367..3795    +  rep_origin     f1 ori (sequence partly withheld): f1 bacteriophage origin of replication; arrow indicates direction of (+) strand synthesis
   3848..3952    +  promoter       AmpR promoter: bla
   3953..4813    +  CDS            AmpR: β-lactamase; bla; confers resistance to ampicillin, carbenicillin, and related antibiotics
   4984..5572    +  rep_origin     ori: high-copy-number ColE1/pMB1/pBR322/pUC origin of replication
   5755..5847    +  CDS            lacI (fragment): lac repressor; lacI; The lac repressor binds to the lac operator to inhibit transcription in E. coli. This inhibition can be relieved by adding lactose or isopropyl-β-D-thiogalactopyranoside (IPTG).
   5860..5881    +  protein_bind   CAP binding site: CAP binding activates transcription in the presence of cAMP. E. coli catabolite activator protein
   5896..5926    +  promoter       lac promoter: promoter for the E. coli lac operon
   5934..5950    +  protein_bind   lac operator: The lac repressor binds to the lac operator to inhibit transcription in E. coli. This inhibition can be relieved by adding lactose or isopropyl-β-D-thiogalactopyranoside (IPTG). lac repressor encoded by lacI
   5995..6013    +  promoter       T3 promoter: promoter for bacteriophage T3 RNA polymerase
   6041..6267    +  promoter       RSV promoter: Rous sarcoma virus enhancer/promoter
   6268..6448    +  LTR            5' LTR (truncated): truncated 5' long terminal repeat (LTR) from HIV-1
   6495..6620    +  misc_feature   HIV-1 Ψ: packaging signal of human immunodeficiency virus type 1
   6604..6967    +  CDS            HIV-1 gag (fragment): gag protein from human immunodeficiency virus 1; gag
   7113..7346    +  misc_feature   RRE: The Rev response element (RRE) of HIV-1 allows for Rev-dependent mRNA export from the nucleus to the cytoplasm.
   7723..7749    +  CDS            Rev (fragment): human immunodeficiency virus 1 (HIV-1) Rev protein; rev; enhances nuclear export of unspliced and incompletely spliced viral mRNAs
   7753..7993    +  promoter       U6 promoter: RNA polymerase III promoter for human U6 snRNA
   8023..8098    +  misc_RNA       gRNA scaffold: guide RNA scaffold for the Streptococcus pyogenes CRISPR/Cas9 system
   8154..8271    +  misc_feature   cPPT/CTS: central polypurine tract and central termination sequence of HIV-1
