[The description below was written by a language model from this plasmid's Addgene catalogue record and pLannotate feature annotations shown in this document.]
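Description:
Non-targeting control gRNA (BRDN0001145482) is a third-generation lentiviral guide RNA plasmid built on the lentiGuide-Puro backbone and intended for CRISPR experiments in mammalian cells. In bacteria it is maintained as a high-copy plasmid through a ColE1/pUC-type origin and selected with ampicillin via the β-lactamase gene. The backbone also carries an f1 origin, an SV40 origin and poly(A) signal, and remnants of lac and phage-promoter cloning sequences.

The lentiviral transfer cassette begins with an RSV promoter fused to a truncated HIV-1 5' LTR, which makes genomic RNA production independent of Tat. This is followed by the Ψ packaging signal with a partial gag sequence, the Rev response element for nuclear export of the unspliced genome, and a cPPT/CTS element. It ends in a self-inactivating ΔU3 3' LTR.

Within this frame there are two expression units. A human U6 RNA polymerase III promoter drives the 20-nucleotide spacer joined to the Streptococcus pyogenes Cas9 gRNA scaffold. An EF-1α core promoter with its intron A drives puromycin N-acetyltransferase, allowing selection of transduced cells, with a WPRE downstream to enhance transcript expression. The plasmid encodes no Cas9, so the nuclease must be supplied separately, for example in cells already expressing it.

The guide is recorded as a non-targeting control, with human listed as the species. It therefore serves as a negative control alongside gene-targeting guides in the same vector, letting users separate the effects of transduction, selection and Cas9/gRNA expression from gene-specific editing. The associated publication concerns sgRNA design optimised for on-target activity and reduced off-target effects.
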