Addgene plasmid #80250: non-targeting control gRNA (BRDN0001145482)
Purpose: 3rd generation lentiviral gRNA plasmid, non-targeting control gRNA
Depositing lab: John Doench & David Root. Depositing organization: Broad Institute. Publication: Optimized sgRNA design to maximize activity and minimize off-target effects of CRISPR-Cas9. Doench JG, Fusi N, Sullender M, Hegde M, Vaimberg EW, Donovan KF, Smith I, Tothova Z, Wilen C, Orchard R, Virgin HW, Listgarten J, Root DE. Nat Biotechnol. 2016 Jan 18. doi: 10.1038/nbt.3437. PubMed 26780180.
Backbone
  Vector backbone: lentiGuide-Puro
  Backbone manufacturer: Zhang Lab (Addgene plasmid # 52963)
  Vector type: Mammalian Expression, Lentiviral, CRISPR
  Selectable markers: Puromycin
Growth in bacteria
  Bacterial resistance: Ampicillin, 100 μg/mL
  Growth temperature: 37°C
  Growth strain: DH5alpha
  Copy number: High Copy
Gene/Insert
  Gene/Insert name: Non-targeting control gRNA
  gRNA/shRNA sequence: GTGAACTGCAATCTTATTAT
  Species: H. sapiens (human)
  Promoter: hU6
  Cloning method: Unknown
  Sequencing primers: 5′ U6-F; 3′ pS2-R
Terms and licenses: Academic/Nonprofit Terms; Industry Terms: Not Available to Industry
How to cite: non-targeting control gRNA (BRDN0001145482) was a gift from John Doench & David Root (Addgene plasmid # 80250 ; http://n2t.net/addgene:80250 ; RRID:Addgene_80250)
