>Addgene plasmid #80250 | non-targeting control gRNA (BRDN0001145482) | depositor partial sequence | sequence record 150979 | Target Sequence
GTGAACTGCAATCTTATTAT
