>Addgene plasmid #80250 | non-targeting control gRNA (BRDN0001145482) | addgene partial sequence | sequence record 189154 | hU6-F
AGAAAGTAATAATTTCTTGGGTAGTTTGCAGTTTTAAAATTATGTTTTAAAATGGACTATCATATGCTTA
CCGTAACTTGAAAGTATTTCGATTTCTTGGCTTTATATATCTTGTGGAAAGGACGAAACACCGGTGAACT
GCAATCTTATTATGTTTTAGAGCTAGAAATAGCAAGTTAAAATAAGGCTAGTCCGTTATCAACTTGAAAA
AGTGGCACCGAGTCGGTGCTTTTTTAAGCTTGGCGTAACTAGATCTTGAGACAAATGGCAGTATTCATCC
ACAATTTTAAAAGAAAAGGGGGGATTGGGGGGTACAGTGCAGGGGAAAGAATAGTAGACATAATAGCAAC
AGACATACAAACTAAAGAATTACAAAAACAAATTACAAAAATTCAAAATTTTCGGGTTTATTACAGGGAC
AGCAGAGATCCACTTTGGCGCCGGCTCGAGGGGGCCCGGGTGCAAAGATGGATAAAGTTTTAAACAGAGA
GGAATCTTTGCAGCTAATGGACCTTCTAGGTCTTGAAAGGAGTGGGAATTGGCTCCGGTGCCCGTCAGTG
GGCAGAGCGC
